Addgene plasmid #102690: pYZ301
Purpose: (Empty Backbone) S. pombe gRNA entry vector with Cas9 - Sp lys9 marker
Depositing lab: Jef Boeke. Depositing organization: NYU Grossman School of Medicine. Publication: Construction of Designer Selectable Marker Deletions with CRISPR-Cas9 Toolbox in Schizosaccharomyces pombe and Optimized Design of Common Entry Vectors. Zhao Y, Boeke JD. G3 (Bethesda). 2018 Jan 10. pii: g3.117.300363. doi: 10.1534/g3.117.300363. PubMed 29321167.
Backbone
  Vector backbone: pYZ301
  Backbone size (bp): 11606
  Vector type: Yeast Expression, CRISPR, Synthetic Biology
  Selectable markers: Sp lys9
Growth in bacteria
  Bacterial resistance: Ampicillin, 100 μg/mL
  Growth temperature: 37°C
  Growth strain: DH5alpha
  Copy number: High Copy
Gene/Insert
  Cloning method: Gibson Cloning
  Sequencing primers: 5′ M13F; 3′ M13R
Terms and licenses: Academic/Nonprofit Terms; Industry Terms: Not Available to Industry
How to cite: pYZ301 was a gift from Jef Boeke (Addgene plasmid # 102690 ; http://n2t.net/addgene:102690 ; RRID:Addgene_102690)
