[The description below was written by a language model from this plasmid's Addgene catalogue record and pLannotate feature annotations shown in this document.]
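Description:
pYZ301 is an empty-backbone, all-in-one CRISPR-Cas9 entry vector of about 11.6 kb for the fission yeast Schizosaccharomyces pombe. It is an E. coli–yeast shuttle plasmid. In bacteria it replicates at high copy from a ColE1/pUC-type origin and is selected with ampicillin through the AmpR (β-lactamase) gene and its own promoter. In S. pombe it is maintained episomally by the ars1 autonomously replicating sequence and selected through the S. pombe lys9 gene, an auxotrophic marker that presumably complements a lys9-deficient host for lysine prototrophy. Small annotated fragments of rop, bom, lacI, hus5 and snR100 appear to be remnants of pBR322/pUC-derived backbone sequence or of the genomic DNA flanking the yeast elements, not functional parts.

The plasmid carries two expression units. Streptococcus pyogenes Cas9 is driven by the S. pombe adh1 promoter and terminated by the S. cerevisiae CYC1 terminator. On the opposite strand sits the guide RNA cassette, which consists of the rrk1 promoter and leader RNA at one end and a hammerhead ribozyme from tobacco ringspot virus satellite RNA at the other. In this design the leader is removed from the 5′ end of the transcript and the ribozyme self-cleaves to define the 3′ end, releasing a mature guide. No specific targeting sequence is recorded, as expected for an entry vector. The feature table does not annotate the sgRNA scaffold or the exact insertion site. The record lists Gibson cloning as the cloning method and M13 forward and reverse as sequencing primers. The plasmid belongs to a toolbox of common entry vectors with alternative markers, used for genome editing in S. pombe such as the construction of designer selectable-marker deletions.
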