Features (pLannotate 1.2.2; 23 found; start..end, strand, type, name):
      1..742     +  promoter       adh1 promoter: promoter for the Schizosaccharomyces pombe adh1 gene encoding alcohol dehydrogenase
    744..762     -  misc_feature   MCS (fragment): pUC18/19 multiple cloning site
    763..4866    +  CDS            cas9: CAS9_STRP1 - Also known as csn1 From Streptococcus pyogenes serotype M1.
   4915..5162    +  terminator     CYC1 terminator: S. cerevisiae CYC1; transcription terminator for CYC1
   5236..5271    +  CDS            rop (fragment): Rop protein, which maintains plasmids at low copy number; rop
   5373..5422    +  misc_feature   bom (fragment): basis of mobility region from pBR322
   5432..5497    -  CDS            hus5 (fragment): UBC9_SCHPO - Also known as ubc9. Experimental evidence at protein level: Swiss-Prot protein existence level 1. Catalyzes the covalent attachment of ubiquitin-like protein SUMO/Smt3 to other proteins. Required for efficient recovery from DNA damage or S-phase arrest and normal mitosis. This may be as part of a checkpoint independent recovery process. From Schizosaccharomyces pombe (strain 972 / ATCC 24843) (Fission yeast).
   5551..5616    -  CDS            hus5 (fragment): UBC9_SCHPO - Also known as ubc9. Experimental evidence at protein level: Swiss-Prot protein existence level 1. Catalyzes the covalent attachment of ubiquitin-like protein SUMO/Smt3 to other proteins. Required for efficient recovery from DNA damage or S-phase arrest and normal mitosis. This may be as part of a checkpoint independent recovery process. From Schizosaccharomyces pombe (strain 972 / ATCC 24843) (Fission yeast).
   5777..6558    +  rep_origin     ars1: Schizosaccharomyces pombe autonomously replicating sequence ars1
   6611..6767    -  ncRNA          S pombe snR100 (fragment): Accession: RF01449 - small nucleolar RNA snR100
   7215..8564    +  CDS            lys9: LYS9_SCHPO - Protein inferred from homology: Swiss-Prot protein existence level 3. From Schizosaccharomyces pombe (strain 972 / ATCC 24843) (Fission yeast).
   8851..8868    -  CDS            lacZα (fragment): LacZα fragment of β-galactosidase; lacZ fragment
   8871..8908    -  misc_feature   MCS (fragment): pUC18/19 multiple cloning site
   8917..8968    -  misc_RNA       sTRSV HHRz: hammerhead ribozyme from the tobacco ringspot virus satellite RNA (Khvorova et al., 2003)
   9061..9417    -  promoter       rrk1 promoter/leader: promoter and leader RNA for the Schizosaccharomyces pombe rrk1 gene encoding the K-RNA component of RNase P (Jacobs et al., 2014)
   9427..9445    -  misc_feature   MCS (fragment): pUC18/19 multiple cloning site
   9476..9498    -  protein_bind   lac operator (fragment): The lac repressor binds to the lac operator to inhibit transcription in E. coli. This inhibition can be relieved by adding lactose or isopropyl-β-D-thiogalactopyranoside (IPTG). lac repressor encoded by lacI
   9502..9532    -  promoter       lac promoter: promoter for the E. coli lac operon
   9547..9568    -  protein_bind   CAP binding site: CAP binding activates transcription in the presence of cAMP. E. coli catabolite activator protein
   9581..9673    -  CDS            lacI (fragment): lac repressor; lacI; The lac repressor binds to the lac operator to inhibit transcription in E. coli. This inhibition can be relieved by adding lactose or isopropyl-β-D-thiogalactopyranoside (IPTG).
   9856..10444   -  rep_origin     ori: high-copy-number ColE1/pMB1/pBR322/pUC origin of replication
  10615..11475   -  CDS            AmpR: β-lactamase; bla; confers resistance to ampicillin, carbenicillin, and related antibiotics
  11476..11580   -  promoter       AmpR promoter: bla
>Addgene plasmid #102690 | pYZ301 | addgene full sequence | sequence record 199116 | Addgene NGS Result
GCCCTACAACAACTAAGAAAATGGCTATCATGCGGAAGCTGGTGAGAAGAACAGCATCGGGACAAGGGAA
GGAAGAACAAAGACAAAGAAAACAAAAGAAAGCAATTGAAAACAAAACAAAACAATTTTCATTCCTTCTC
TTATCATTCCTTTTCTTTTCTTTTCTCTCATTCAACGCACTCCATCGTATCCGTATTCCTCTTATTTTTT
CTCTTTCTCTATATCCATTTCTTTCTCTCTAGGTGTGTCCTCTCTCTCTCTTCAATTTCTCTACTCCGCA
TTCCAACGCATCCTTCCCCCAACCTCCCATTTCCTCCTTACGGCCCGATAGCGATCGTCTTTCCCTCGCT
ATCACTCGCTACCGGCCCCTCCTCTGCACCGTAACCTCCTACGTATTTACCATATCATAAAGTTTTTTCC
GACGCTTATCGCTGACCCCCTGTCGCCCTCCTATTGGCTTCCGGATTATCTTCTTGTCCATAAGGTGATC
CATGCTTCCTGAAGATTCCCGAAATGTGTCCACTTTGGCGGGGAATCATTCCATCCACTTCTTTCTCTCT
CGCTTTCCTCATTCGGCGCTCCCCTTCCGCGTCTCATTGGTCTTCCGCTCCGTTTTTGCTTTGCCGATGT
TACTTGGGGAGAGGTGCGATAATCCTTTCGCAAAAACTCGGTTTGACGCCTCCCATGGTATAAATAGTGG
GTGGTGGACAGGTGCCTTCGCTTTTCTTTAAGCAAGAGAATTGCTGCAGGTCGACTCTAGAGATGGACAA
GAAGTACTCCATTGGGCTCGATATCGGCACAAACAGCGTCGGTTGGGCCGTCATTACGGACGAGTACAAG
GTGCCGAGCAAAAAATTCAAAGTTCTGGGCAATACCGATCGCCACAGCATAAAGAAGAACCTCATTGGCG
CCCTCCTGTTCGACTCCGGGGAGACGGCCGAAGCCACGCGGCTCAAAAGAACAGCACGGCGCAGATATAC
CCGCAGAAAGAATCGGATCTGCTACCTGCAGGAGATCTTTAGTAATGAGATGGCTAAGGTGGATGACTCT
TTCTTCCATAGGCTGGAGGAGTCCTTTTTGGTGGAGGAGGATAAAAAGCACGAGCGCCACCCAATCTTTG
GCAATATCGTGGACGAGGTGGCGTACCATGAAAAGTACCCAACCATATATCATCTGAGGAAGAAGCTTGT
AGACAGTACTGATAAGGCTGACTTGCGGTTGATCTATCTCGCGCTGGCGCATATGATCAAATTTCGGGGA
CACTTCCTCATCGAGGGGGACCTGAACCCAGACAACAGCGATGTCGACAAACTCTTTATCCAACTGGTTC
AGACTTACAATCAGCTTTTCGAAGAGAACCCGATCAACGCATCCGGAGTTGACGCCAAAGCAATCCTGAG
CGCTAGGCTGTCCAAATCCCGGCGGCTCGAAAACCTCATCGCACAGCTCCCTGGGGAGAAGAAGAACGGC
CTGTTTGGTAATCTTATCGCCCTGTCACTCGGGCTGACCCCCAACTTTAAATCTAACTTCGACCTGGCCG
AAGATGCCAAGCTTCAACTGAGCAAAGACACCTACGATGATGATCTCGACAATCTGCTGGCCCAGATCGG
CGACCAGTACGCAGACCTTTTTTTGGCGGCAAAGAACCTGTCAGACGCCATTCTGCTGAGTGATATTCTG
CGAGTGAACACGGAGATCACCAAAGCTCCGCTGAGCGCTAGTATGATCAAGCGCTATGATGAGCACCACC
AAGACTTGACTTTGCTGAAGGCCCTTGTCAGACAGCAACTGCCTGAGAAGTACAAGGAAATTTTCTTCGA
TCAGTCTAAAAATGGCTACGCCGGATACATTGACGGCGGAGCAAGCCAGGAGGAATTTTACAAATTTATT
AAGCCCATCTTGGAAAAAATGGACGGCACCGAGGAGCTGCTGGTAAAGCTTAACAGAGAAGATCTGTTGC
GCAAACAGCGCACTTTCGACAATGGAAGCATCCCCCACCAGATTCACCTGGGCGAACTGCACGCTATCCT
CAGGCGGCAAGAGGATTTCTACCCCTTTTTGAAAGATAACAGGGAAAAGATTGAGAAAATCCTCACATTT
CGGATACCCTACTATGTAGGCCCCCTCGCCCGGGGAAATTCCAGATTCGCGTGGATGACTCGCAAATCAG
AAGAGACCATCACTCCCTGGAACTTCGAGGAAGTCGTGGATAAGGGGGCCTCTGCCCAGTCCTTCATCGA
AAGGATGACTAACTTTGATAAAAATCTGCCTAACGAAAAGGTGCTTCCTAAACACTCTCTGCTGTACGAG
TACTTCACAGTTTATAACGAGCTCACCAAGGTCAAATACGTCACAGAAGGGATGAGAAAGCCAGCATTCC
TGTCTGGAGAGCAGAAGAAAGCTATCGTGGACCTCCTCTTCAAGACGAACCGGAAAGTTACCGTGAAACA
GCTCAAAGAAGACTATTTCAAAAAGATTGAATGTTTCGACTCTGTTGAAATCAGCGGAGTGGAGGATCGC
TTCAACGCATCCCTGGGAACGTATCACGATCTCCTGAAAATCATTAAAGACAAGGACTTCCTGGACAATG
AGGAGAACGAGGACATTCTTGAGGACATTGTCCTCACCCTTACGTTGTTTGAAGATAGGGAGATGATTGA
AGAACGCTTGAAAACTTACGCTCATCTCTTCGACGACAAAGTCATGAAACAGCTCAAGAGGCGCCGATAT
ACAGGATGGGGGCGGCTGTCAAGAAAACTGATCAATGGGATCCGAGATAAGCAGTCTGGAAAGACAATCC
TGGATTTTCTTAAGTCCGATGGATTTGCCAACCGGAACTTCATGCAGTTGATCCATGATGACTCTCTCAC
CTTTAAGGAGGACATCCAGAAAGCACAAGTTTCTGGCCAGGGGGACAGTCTTCACGAGCACATCGCTAAT
CTTGCAGGTAGCCCAGCTATCAAAAAGGGAATACTGCAGACCGTTAAGGTCGTGGATGAACTCGTCAAAG
TAATGGGAAGGCATAAGCCCGAGAATATCGTTATCGAGATGGCCCGAGAGAACCAAACTACCCAGAAGGG
ACAGAAGAACAGTAGGGAAAGGATGAAGAGGATTGAAGAGGGTATAAAAGAACTGGGGTCCCAAATCCTT
AAGGAACACCCAGTTGAAAACACCCAGCTTCAGAATGAGAAGCTCTACCTGTACTACCTGCAGAACGGCA
GGGACATGTACGTGGATCAGGAACTGGACATCAATCGGCTCTCCGACTACGACGTGGATCATATCGTGCC
CCAGTCTTTTCTCAAAGATGATTCTATTGATAATAAAGTGTTGACAAGATCCGATAAAAATAGAGGGAAG
AGTGATAACGTCCCCTCAGAAGAAGTTGTCAAGAAAATGAAAAATTATTGGCGGCAGCTGCTGAACGCCA
AACTGATCACACAACGGAAGTTCGATAATCTGACTAAGGCTGAACGAGGTGGCCTGTCTGAGTTGGATAA
AGCCGGCTTCATCAAAAGGCAGCTTGTTGAGACACGCCAGATCACCAAGCACGTGGCCCAAATTCTCGAT
TCACGCATGAACACCAAGTACGATGAAAATGACAAACTGATTCGAGAGGTGAAAGTTATTACTCTGAAGT
CTAAGCTGGTCTCAGATTTCAGAAAGGACTTTCAGTTTTATAAGGTGAGAGAGATCAACAATTACCACCA
TGCGCATGATGCCTACCTGAATGCAGTGGTAGGCACTGCACTTATCAAAAAATATCCCAAGCTTGAATCT
GAATTTGTTTACGGAGACTATAAAGTGTACGATGTTAGGAAAATGATCGCAAAGTCTGAGCAGGAAATAG
GCAAGGCCACCGCTAAGTACTTCTTTTACAGCAATATTATGAATTTTTTCAAGACCGAGATTACACTGGC
CAATGGAGAGATTCGGAAGCGACCACTTATCGAAACAAACGGAGAAACAGGAGAAATCGTGTGGGACAAG
GGTAGGGATTTCGCGACAGTCCGGAAGGTCCTGTCCATGCCGCAGGTGAACATCGTTAAAAAGACCGAAG
TACAGACCGGAGGCTTCTCCAAGGAAAGTATCCTCCCGAAAAGGAACAGCGACAAGCTGATCGCACGCAA
AAAAGATTGGGACCCCAAGAAATACGGCGGATTCGATTCTCCTACAGTCGCTTACAGTGTACTGGTTGTG
GCCAAAGTGGAGAAAGGGAAGTCTAAAAAACTCAAAAGCGTCAAGGAACTGCTGGGCATCACAATCATGG
AGCGATCAAGCTTCGAAAAAAACCCCATCGACTTTCTCGAGGCGAAAGGATATAAAGAGGTCAAAAAAGA
CCTCATCATTAAGCTTCCCAAGTACTCTCTCTTTGAGCTTGAAAACGGCCGGAAACGAATGCTCGCTAGT
GCGGGCGAGCTGCAGAAAGGTAACGAGCTGGCACTGCCCTCTAAATACGTTAATTTCTTGTATCTGGCCA
GCCACTATGAAAAGCTCAAAGGGTCTCCCGAAGATAATGAGCAGAAGCAGCTGTTCGTGGAACAACACAA
ACACTACCTTGATGAGATCATCGAGCAAATAAGCGAATTCTCCAAAAGAGTGATCCTCGCCGACGCTAAC
CTCGATAAGGTGCTTTCTGCTTACAATAAGCACAGGGATAAGCCCATCAGGGAGCAGGCAGAAAACATTA
TCCACTTGTTTACTCTGACCAACTTGGGCGCGCCTGCAGCCTTCAAGTACTTCGACACCACCATAGACAG
AAAGCGGTACACCTCTACAAAGGAGGTCCTGGACGCCACACTGATTCATCAGTCAATTACGGGGCTCTAT
GAAACAAGAATCGACCTCTCTCAGCTCGGTGGAGACAGCAGGGCTGACCCCAAGAAGAAGAGGAAGGTGT
GATCTCTTCTCGAGTCATGTAATTAGTTATGTCACGCTTACATTCACGCCCTCCCCCCACATCCGCTCTA
ACCGAAAAGGAAGGAGTTAGACAACCTGAAGTCTAGGTCCCTATTTATTTTTTTATAGTTATGTTAGTAT
TAAGAACGTTATTTATATTTCAAATTTTTCTTTTTTTTCTGTACAGACGCGTGTACGCATGTAACATTAT
ACTGAAAACCTTGCTTGAGAAGGTTTTGGGACGCTCGAAGGCTTTAATTTGCGATCCCCGTCTAAGAAAC
CATTATTATCATGACATTAACCTATAAAAATAGGCGTATCACGAGGCCCTTTCGTCTCGCGCGTTTCGGT
GATGACGGTGAAAACCTCTGACACATGCAGCTCCCGGAGACGGTCACAGCTTGTCTGTAAGCGGATGCCG
GGAGCAGACAAGCCCGTCAGGGCGCGTCAGCGGGTGTTGGCGGGTGTCGGGGCTGGCTTAACTATGCGGC
ATCAGAGCAGATTGTACTGAGAGTGCACCATACCATCGATGGCCAACCTTCCAATTCATTAAATCGAGTC
CTCCATCAGATGATTTACAAGGTTTTGCATAGAATCCCTAAGTAAGAGAAGTTGTTAGTGATTTCTTCAA
GTTTACTAAAATTTACATACAAATGGATGATCTCTTCTCCATTGTTTCCTTTCTTCTTGCAAACGCGTTT
TACAAAGAGATGACATGCTATTTTCTGATTATTTTTTTCTATAGTTTTCTATTTTGTACGTCCTTGGGAG
TCCGAAATGTAAAATCGGGGTATGGTTAGTAGCGGCAGCGTTCATTATGGTATATAAAAGATAAAAAGTA
GGGGCAAGCGAGACAGAATGGGATACAAGGGCATCGTCTATAATTATAGCTAAAAATTGTATTTTAATTT
GTATTTTTTGTAATTTTATTTCTCATTGTTTTACTTAAAATGAATGCGAATTAGAGAAAACTTCAACGAA
ATGTCAAAATAAGCTCAGCAAAATATACAATTTTAGGGAAAGCGATCAGCAACTTATTCTCCGTTGTAGA
TTCTTTTTCTTCATAAATTCCAACAATGTAACTGCCAATTGATTTTTCTCTAGATGCTAATAAATTGAAA
CTAATGAATATAATAACACAGGTTTTGATAAATTGTAAACTCTTACTCAAAAAAAGAATGTTAAAACTAA
TTTAACCTTTTTATAAAGGCTCATGGCGTTAAAGAGGATAGTAAAAATTCTACAATTTTTTAATTTAATG
TCACAATTGTCTTGCGAATATAATTCTATTAATTTTCGCTAACTGCTGTTTTAGTACTATTACTTTCAAT
ATGCCTTATATGCAACTTTAATTCATGAAGAATGCAATATTTTTGCAATCTTTCTTGTACTGAGCGCTTT
TTATCATTTAGTACTCATTATTTAATTTTTCAGTAAAGGGCAATAAATAAATTTGTAGAAGATGCAATGT
AATCTCCTCTATCCTTTTGCTCATATGTTTATGAGTATACCTAGTCTAGAAAGGCTTGTATTTAAAATAT
TATTCAATAAAAATTCACAATTTTTACGACATGTGCTACCATTCACTTAACTTCCTGATTATAAAATTGG
TTCGTTTATACTAATTACTTAAGTACCTTTAACTAAACAAAATGCCTATATATATATTAATTTACAATGA
GTGTCAGATAAGTCACTATGTCCGAGTGGTTAAGGAGTTAGACTCGCCATCGATGAGCTTAGCTACAAAT
CCCACTGGCTATATGTATGAGGTAAAAATGAGTACGGCGGTGCGAGGCAGTTTAATTTACTCCTTCACCA
GAACTACGCAGTTGATTATGAACAACAGATAGGCAGAAAGAGGAGAAACAAATTATTCTTATACTAAAGC
TTACAATTCTTTAATCTACCCCCAAACAACAACGAATGGCATCTACTAGCTTTTAAGCAACTTCTGTTGT
GCAGAAAAAAACTACGTAAAAAAAGTTGCTAAAACTATCAGTTGCGACATCGCTGCTAACAAATTATCGA
CTAAACTTGTCGATAATAACCAATTCCCCTAGTAAGCCAAACATAACATTGAGAGGAAACGTAACGATTA
AATATTAATTCAAAAAATGGTCCATGTGACTGCTTTTTTAACCGATTCGAGATAATCAGTTTTCATCAAT
TTAGACGACGATTTCGGCCATCAGAAATAAATCTGTGGATAAAAAGGAACCCCTTATATATCGCTAAAAC
CGTGACGACAAAACAGAAGTCTTTGGTTTACCACTTGTCCTTAACTGACTGCCTCTTTCATTTTCAACAT
CAAAATGCCTTCCATCTTATTACTTGGTTCGGGATTTGTCGCTCATCCTACTTTAGAATATTTATCTCGT
CGTAAAGAAAATAATATAACCGTAGCATGCAGAACTCTTTCTAAGGCTGAAGCATTTATTAATGGTATCC
CAAACAGCAAAGCCATTGCTTTGGATGTCAATGATGAAGCAGCTCTTGAGAAAGCTGTTTCCGAACATGA
TCTTACCATCAGCTTGATTCCTTACACTTATCATGCAACAGTTATGAAAGCTGCCATTAAGCATGGTAAA
CACGTTTGTACCACCAGTTATGTGAATCCCAAAATGGCTGAGTTGGAGGAAGCTGCCATCAAGGCTGGTT
CTATTTGTATGAACGAAATCGGCGTCGATCCCGGTATTGATCATTTATATGCTATCAAGACCATTGAAGA
GGTTCATAAAGCTGGCGGTAAGATTAAGTCTTTCTTGTCTTATTGTGGAGGTCTTCCCGCTCCCGAGGAC
TCCAACAATCCTTTAGGATACAAGTTTTCTTGGTCTTCTCGTGGTGTTTTGTTGGCTCTTCGCAACTCTG
CCAAGTTTTATGAAAACGGCAAACTTGTTGAAATTGACGGCAAGGATTTGATGGAAACTGCTAAACCCTA
TTTCATCTATCCCGGTTACGCTTTCGTTTGTTATCCTAATCGTGATTCCACTGTCTACCAAGAGCGCTAT
CAAATACCTGAAGCAGAAACTATCATTCGCGGTACTTTACGTTACCAAGGATTTCCCGAGTTTATTCATT
GTTTGGTTGATATGGGATTTTTGGATGAGACAGCTCAGGAATACTTATCTCCTGAAGCACCCGCTTTGCC
TTGGAAGGAGGTTACTGCTCGTGTCATCAAGGCTGAATCTTCCTCCGAAGCCGACCTAATCAAGAAAATT
TCTTCCATCCACAAATTCAAAGATGAAGACGACAAGAAGCGCATTTTGAATGGTTTGAAGTGGCTTGGTA
TGTTCTCTAGCAAACCCGTTACTCCTCGTGGTAATCCTTTGGACACCTTATGCGCTACCTTGGAGGAACT
TATGCAATACGAAGAAGGTGAACGTGATATGTTAATCCTTCAACACAAGTTTGAAGTTGAAACCAAAGAA
GGAAAACGCCAAACTCGTACTTGCACTTTGCTTGACTACGGTGTTCCTAATGGCTACACCTCTATGGCAA
AATTAGTCGGCGTTCCTTGTGGTGTTGCTACTCAGCAAATTCTTGATGGTGTTATTAACACCCCAGGTGT
TTTGGCTCCTAATGATATGAAGCTTTGCGGTCCATTGATTGATACACTTGCCAAAGAAGGTATTCGATTG
GAGGAAGAAATTATTGACGAAGAGTAAGCATGTTTCACGCTTTGGTTCCAAACTCTTATATATAAGTTTG
ACATTTTAGAACACCAAAGCTTCTTCATTTTCTATAATTATTCGTAATCTTAGAGTTCGTCAACCTTTTT
TTTGGCAATTTATCTACATGTTCATAAGTATAAATGTTCAGTTTGTTTTGCAACCTTATTTATGTGAAGC
TTTACTTGGGGTTTTCGTATTTTCTAAGTAGATGTATTTAGTCTTAGGTAACCGACGTAAAACTCGAAGA
AAAAATAACCTCTTCTCGATTATTTGAACAGTAAAACGACGGCCAGTGCCAAGCTTGCATGCCTGCAGGT
CGACTCTAGAGGATCCCCACGGTACCCCTGTTTCGTCCTCACGGACTCATCAGACCGGAAAGCACATCCG
GTGACAGGGCACCACCGACTCGGTGCCACTCACTTTTTTCAAGTTGATAACGGACTAGCCTTATTTTAAC
TTGCTATTTCTAGCTCTAAAACGCGGCCGCTTCTTCGGTACAGGTTATGTTTTTTGGCAACAGCAACTAT
TCAAATCAACTGAAAGTTTTTTAGAATTCAACAACTTCCAATACTCAAGTGTCCAAGCTAGCAAACTGTT
TAATAATCGTGACCCAACATTCCTTTCATGCGCACCCTCAGCGTCACATAAATCAACACTTTACAACACC
TATTCAAAGCTTCTATATGCCTTCGTCATTTAAATGTCTAACATTTCAAAAAAGTGTTTGCTAATGGTAA
ATTCTTGAGTTTTCTTGGAAGCACATATATAACGAGTGTGACTGTTCTACGCTCCTTGCTGACTAGTCAT
CAGTCTACGCATGCCAACTACCACCAACATAAGCAAAAGGTACCCGGGGTACCGAGCTCGAATTCGTAAT
CATGTCATAGCTGTTTCCTGTGTGAAATTGTTATCCGCTCACAATTCCACACAACATACGAGCCGGAAGC
ATAAAGTGTAAAGCCTGGGGTGCCTAATGAGTGAGCTAACTCACATTAATTGCGTTGCGCTCACTGCCCG
CTTTCCAGTCGGGAAACCTGTCGTGCCAGCTGCATTAATGAATCGGCCAACGCGCGGGGAGAGGCGGTTT
GCGTATTGGGCGCTCTTCCGCTTCCTCGCTCACTGACTCGCTGCGCTCGGTCGTTCGGCTGCGGCGAGCG
GTATCAGCTCACTCAAAGGCGGTAATACGGTTATCCACAGAATCAGGGGATAACGCAGGAAAGAACATGT
GAGCAAAAGGCCAGCAAAAGGCCAGGAACCGTAAAAAGGCCGCGTTGCTGGCGTTTTTCCATAGGCTCCG
CCCCCCTGACGAGCATCACAAAAATCGACGCTCAAGTCAGAGGTGGCGAAACCCGACAGGACTATAAAGA
TACCAGGCGTTTCCCCCTGGAAGCTCCCTCGTGCGCTCTCCTGTTCCGACCCTGCCGCTTACCGGATACC
TGTCCGCCTTTCTCCCTTCGGGAAGCGTGGCGCTTTCTCATAGCTCACGCTGTAGGTATCTCAGTTCGGT
GTAGGTCGTTCGCTCCAAGCTGGGCTGTGTGCACGAACCCCCCGTTCAGCCCGACCGCTGCGCCTTATCC
GGTAACTATCGTCTTGAGTCCAACCCGGTAAGACACGACTTATCGCCACTGGCAGCAGCCACTGGTAACA
GGATTAGCAGAGCGAGGTATGTAGGCGGTGCTACAGAGTTCTTGAAGTGGTGGCCTAACTACGGCTACAC
TAGAAGAACAGTATTTGGTATCTGCGCTCTGCTGAAGCCAGTTACCTTCGGAAAAAGAGTTGGTAGCTCT
TGATCCGGCAAACAAACCACCGCTGGTAGCGGTGGTTTTTTTGTTTGCAAGCAGCAGATTACGCGCAGAA
AAAAAGGATCTCAAGAAGATCCTTTGATCTTTTCTACGGGGTCTGACGCTCAGTGGAACGAAAACTCACG
TTAAGGGATTTTGGTCATGAGATTATCAAAAAGGATCTTCACCTAGATCCTTTTAAATTAAAAATGAAGT
TTTAAATCAATCTAAAGTATATATGAGTAAACTTGGTCTGACAGTTACCAATGCTTAATCAGTGAGGCAC
CTATCTCAGCGATCTGTCTATTTCGTTCATCCATAGTTGCCTGACTCCCCGTCGTGTAGATAACTACGAT
ACGGGAGGGCTTACCATCTGGCCCCAGTGCTGCAATGATACCGCGAGACCCACGCTCACCGGCTCCAGAT
TTATCAGCAATAAACCAGCCAGCCGGAAGGGCCGAGCGCAGAAGTGGTCCTGCAACTTTATCCGCCTCCA
TCCAGTCTATTAATTGTTGCCGGGAAGCTAGAGTAAGTAGTTCGCCAGTTAATAGTTTGCGCAACGTTGT
TGCCATTGCTACAGGCATCGTGGTGTCACGCTCGTCGTTTGGTATGGCTTCATTCAGCTCCGGTTCCCAA
CGATCAAGGCGAGTTACATGATCCCCCATGTTGTGCAAAAAAGCGGTTAGCTCCTTCGGTCCTCCGATCG
TTGTCAGAAGTAAGTTGGCCGCAGTGTTATCACTCATGGTTATGGCAGCACTGCATAATTCTCTTACTGT
CATGCCATCCGTAAGATGCTTTTCTGTGACTGGTGAGTACTCAACCAAGTCATTCTGAGAATAGTGTATG
CGGCGACCGAGTTGCTCTTGCCCGGCGTCAATACGGGATAATACCGCGCCACATAGCAGAACTTTAAAAG
TGCTCATCATTGGAAAACGTTCTTCGGGGCGAAAACTCTCAAGGATCTTACCGCTGTTGAGATCCAGTTC
GATGTAACCCACTCGTGCACCCAACTGATCTTCAGCATCTTTTACTTTCACCAGCGTTTCTGGGTGAGCA
AAAACAGGAAGGCAAAATGCCGCAAAAAAGGGAATAAGGGCGACACGGAAATGTTGAATACTCATACTCT
TCCTTTTTCAATATTATTGAAGCATTTATCAGGGTTATTGTCTCATGAGCGGATACATATTTGAATGTAT
TTAGAAAAATAAACAAATAGGGGTTCCGCGCACATTTCCCCGAAAAGTGCCACCTGAC
